>Addgene plasmid #174131 | pLenti6.2-coHPDL H163A H258A 3xFLAG-V5 | addgene full sequence | sequence record 343136 | Addgene NGS Result
CCGCTGGGCACTTGGCGCTACACAAGTGGCCTCTGGCCTCGCACACATTCCACATCCACCGGTAGGCGCC
AACCGGCTCCGTTCTTTGGTGGCCCCTTCGCGCCACCTTCTACTCCTCCCCTAGTCAGGAAGTTCCCCCC
CGCCCCGCAGCTCGCGTCGTGCAGGACGTGACAAATGGAAGTAGCACGTCTCACTAGTCTCGTGCAGATG
GACAGCACCGCTGAGCAATGGAAGCGGGTAGGCCTTTGGGGCAGCGGCCAATAGCAGCTTTGCTCCTTCG
CTTTCTGGGCTCAGAGGCTGGGAAGGGGTGGGTCCGGGGGCGGGCTCAGGGGCGGGCTCAGGGGCGGGGC
GGGCGCCCGAAGGTCCTCCGGAGGCCCGGCATTCTGCACGCTTCAAAAGCGCACGTCTGCCGCGCTGTTC
TCCTCTTCCTCATCTCCGGGCCTTTCGACTCTAGACACGTGTTGACAATTAATCATCGGCATAGTATATC
GGCATAGTATAATACGACAAGGTGAGGAACTAAACCATGGCCAAGCCTTTGTCTCAAGAAGAATCCACCC
TCATTGAAAGAGCAACGGCTACAATCAACAGCATCCCCATCTCTGAAGACTACAGCGTCGCCAGCGCAGC
TCTCTCTAGCGACGGCCGCATCTTCACTGGTGTCAATGTATATCATTTTACTGGGGGACCTTGTGCAGAA
CTCGTGGTGCTGGGCACTGCTGCTGCTGCGGCAGCTGGCAACCTGACTTGTATCGTCGCGATCGGAAATG
AGAACAGGGGCATCTTGAGCCCCTGCGGACGGTGCCGACAGGTGCTTCTCGATCTGCATCCTGGGATCAA
AGCCATAGTGAAGGACAGTGATGGACAGCCGACGGCAGTTGGGATTCGTGAATTGCTGCCCTCTGGTTAT
GTGTGGGAGGGCTAAGCACAATTCGAGCTCGGTACCTTTAAGACCAATGACTTACAAGGCAGCTGTAGAT
CTTAGCCACTTTTTAAAAGAAAAGGGGGGACTGGAAGGGCTAATTCACTCCCAACGAAGACAAGATCTGC
TTTTTGCTTGTACTGGGTCTCTCTGGTTAGACCAGATCTGAGCCTGGGAGCTCTCTGGCTAACTAGGGAA
CCCACTGCTTAAGCCTCAATAAAGCTTGCCTTGAGTGCTTCAAGTAGTGTGTGCCCGTCTGTTGTGTGAC
TCTGGTAACTAGAGATCCCTCAGACCCTTTTAGTCAGTGTGGAAAATCTCTAGCAGTAGTAGTTCATGTC
ATCTTATTATTCAGTATTTATAACTTGCAAAGAAATGAATATCAGAGAGTGAGAGGAACTTGTTTATTGC
AGCTTATAATGGTTACAAATAAAGCAATAGCATCACAAATTTCACAAATAAAGCATTTTTTTCACTGCAT
TCTAGTTGTGGTTTGTCCAAACTCATCAATGTATCTTATCATGTCTGGCTCTAGCTATCCCGCCCCTAAC
TCCGCCCATCCCGCCCCTAACTCCGCCCAGTTCCGCCCATTCTCCGCCCCATGGCTGACTAATTTTTTTT
ATTTATGCAGAGGCCGAGGCCGCCTCGGCCTCTGAGCTATTCCAGAAGTAGTGAGGAGGCTTTTTTGGAG
GCCTAGGGACGTACCCAATTCGCCCTATAGTGAGTCGTATTACGCGCGCTCACTGGCCGTCGTTTTACAA
CGTCGTGACTGGGAAAACCCTGGCGTTACCCAACTTAATCGCCTTGCAGCACATCCCCCTTTCGCCAGCT
GGCGTAATAGCGAAGAGGCCCGCACCGATCGCCCTTCCCAACAGTTGCGCAGCCTGAATGGCGAATGGG
[124 nt withheld, positions 1820-1943]
C
[91 nt withheld, positions 1945-2035]
A
[49 nt withheld, positions 2037-2085]
CCTTTGACGTTGGAGTCCACGTTCTTT
[37 nt withheld, positions 2113-2149]
ACCCTATCTCGGTCTATTCTTTTGATTTATAAGGGATTTTGCCGATTTCGGCCTATTGGTTAAAAAATGA
GCTGATTTAACAAAAATTTAACGCGAATTTTAACAAAATATTAACGCTTACAATTTAGGTGGCACTTTTC
GGGGAAATGTGCGCGGAACCCCTATTTGTTTATTTTTCTAAATACATTCAAATATGTATCCGCTCATGAG
ACAATAACCCTGATAAATGCTTCAATAATATTGAAAAAGGAAGAGTATGAGTATTCAACATTTCCGTGTC
GCCCTTATTCCCTTTTTTGCGGCATTTTGCCTTCCTGTTTTTGCTCACCCAGAAACGCTGGTGAAAGTAA
AAGATGCTGAAGATCAGTTGGGTGCACGAGTGGGTTACATCGAACTGGATCTCAACAGCGGTAAGATCCT
TGAGAGTTTTCGCCCCGAAGAACGTTTTCCAATGATGAGCACTTTTAAAGTTCTGCTATGTGGCGCGGTA
TTATCCCGTATTGACGCCGGGCAAGAGCAACTCGGTCGCCGCATACACTATTCTCAGAATGACTTGGTTG
AGTACTCACCAGTCACAGAAAAGCATCTTACGGATGGCATGACAGTAAGAGAATTATGCAGTGCTGCCAT
AACCATGAGTGATAACACTGCGGCCAACTTACTTCTGACAACGATCGGAGGACCGAAGGAGCTAACCGCT
TTTTTGCACAACATGGGGGATCATGTAACTCGCCTTGATCGTTGGGAACCGGAGCTGAATGAAGCCATAC
CAAACGACGAGCGTGACACCACGATGCCTGTAGCAATGGCAACAACGTTGCGCAAACTATTAACTGGCGA
ACTACTTACTCTAGCTTCCCGGCAACAATTAATAGACTGGATGGAGGCGGATAAAGTTGCAGGACCACTT
CTGCGCTCGGCCCTTCCGGCTGGCTGGTTTATTGCTGATAAATCTGGAGCCGGTGAGCGTGGGTCTCGCG
GTATCATTGCAGCACTGGGGCCAGATGGTAAGCCCTCCCGTATCGTAGTTATCTACACGACGGGGAGTCA
GGCAACTATGGATGAACGAAATAGACAGATCGCTGAGATAGGTGCCTCACTGATTAAGCATTGGTAACTG
TCAGACCAAGTTTACTCATATATACTTTAGATTGATTTAAAACTTCATTTTTAATTTAAAAGGATCTAGG
TGAAGATCCTTTTTGATAATCTCATGACCAAAATCCCTTAACGTGAGTTTTCGTTCCACTGAGCGTCAGA
CCCCGTAGAAAAGATCAAAGGATCTTCTTGAGATCCTTTTTTTCTGCGCGTAATCTGCTGCTTGCAAACA
AAAAAACCACCGCTACCAGCGGTGGTTTGTTTGCCGGATCAAGAGCTACCAACTCTTTTTCCGAAGGTAA
CTGGCTTCAGCAGAGCGCAGATACCAAATACTGTTCTTCTAGTGTAGCCGTAGTTAGGCCACCACTTCAA
GAACTCTGTAGCACCGCCTACATACCTCGCTCTGCTAATCCTGTTACCAGTGGCTGCTGCCAGTGGCGAT
AAGTCGTGTCTTACCGGGTTGGACTCAAGACGATAGTTACCGGATAAGGCGCAGCGGTCGGGCTGAACGG
GGGGTTCGTGCACACAGCCCAGCTTGGAGCGAACGACCTACACCGAACTGAGATACCTACAGCGTGAGCT
ATGAGAAAGCGCCACGCTTCCCGAAGGGAGAAAGGCGGACAGGTATCCGGTAAGCGGCAGGGTCGGAACA
GGAGAGCGCACGAGGGAGCTTCCAGGGGGAAACGCCTGGTATCTTTATAGTCCTGTCGGGTTTCGCCACC
TCTGACTTGAGCGTCGATTTTTGTGATGCTCGTCAGGGGGGCGGAGCCTATGGAAAAACGCCAGCAACGC
GGCCTTTTTACGGTTCCTGGCCTTTTGCTGGCCTTTTGCTCACATGTTCTTTCCTGCGTTATCCCCTGAT
TCTGTGGATAACCGTATTACCGCCTTTGAGTGAGCTGATACCGCTCGCCGCAGCCGAACGACCGAGCGCA
GCGAGTCAGTGAGCGAGGAAGCGGAAGAGCGCCCAATACGCAAACCGCCTCTCCCCGCGCGTTGGCCGAT
TCATTAATGCAGCTGGCACGACAGGTTTCCCGACTGGAAAGCGGGCAGTGAGCGCAACGCAATTAATGTG
AGTTAGCTCACTCATTAGGCACCCCAGGCTTTACACTTTATGCTTCCGGCTCGTATGTTGTGTGGAATTG
TGAGCGGATAACAATTTCACACAGGAAACAGCTATGACCATGATTACGCCAAGCGCGCAATTAACCCTCA
CTAAAGGGAACAAAAGCTGGAGCTGCAAGCTTAATGTAGTCTTATGCAATACTCTTGTAGTCTTGCAACA
TGGTAACGATGAGTTAGCAACATGCCTTACAAGGAGAGAAAAAGCACCGTGCATGCCGATTGGTGGAAGT
AAGGTGGTACGATCGTGCCTTATTAGGAAGGCAACAGACGGGTCTGACATGGATTGGACGAACCACTGAA
TTGCCGCATTGCAGAGATATTGTATTTAAGTGCCTAGCTCGATACATAAACGGGTCTCTCTGGTTAGACC
AGATCTGAGCCTGGGAGCTCTCTGGCTAACTAGGGAACCCACTGCTTAAGCCTCAATAAAGCTTGCCTTG
AGTGCTTCAAGTAGTGTGTGCCCGTCTGTTGTGTGACTCTGGTAACTAGAGATCCCTCAGACCCTTTTAG
TCAGTGTGGAAAATCTCTAGCAGTGGCGCCCGAACAGGGACTTGAAAGCGAAAGGGAAACCAGAGGAGCT
CTCTCGACGCAGGACTCGGCTTGCTGAAGCGCGCACGGCAAGAGGCGAGGGGCGGCGACTGGTGAGTACG
CCAAAAATTTTGACTAGCGGAGGCTAGAAGGAGAGAGATGGGTGCGAGAGCGTCAGTATTAAGCGGGGGA
GAATTAGATCGCGATGGGAAAAAATTCGGTTAAGGCCAGGGGGAAAGAAAAAATATAAATTAAAACATAT
AGTATGGGCAAGCAGGGAGCTAGAACGATTCGCAGTTAATCCTGGCCTGTTAGAAACATCAGAAGGCTGT
AGACAAATACTGGGACAGCTACAACCATCCCTTCAGACAGGATCAGAAGAACTTAGATCATTATATAATA
CAGTAGCAACCCTCTATTGTGTGCATCAAAGGATAGAGATAAAAGACACCAAGGAAGCTTTAGACAAGAT
AGAGGAAGAGCAAAACAAAAGTAAGACCACCGCACAGCAAGCGGCCGCTGATCTTCAGACCTGGAGGAGG
AGATATGAGGGACAATTGGAGAAGTGAATTATATAAATATAAAGTAGTAAAAATTGAACCATTAGGAGTA
GCACCCACCAAGGCAAAGAGAAGAGTGGTGCAGAGAGAAAAAAGAGCAGTGGGAATAGGAGCTTTGTTCC
TTGGGTTCTTGGGAGCAGCAGGAAGCACTATGGGCGCAGCGTCAATGACGCTGACGGTACAGGCCAGACA
ATTATTGTCTGGTATAGTGCAGCAGCAGAACAATTTGCTGAGGGCTATTGAGGCGCAACAGCATCTGTTG
CAACTCACAGTCTGGGGCATCAAGCAGCTCCAGGCAAGAATCCTGGCTGTGGAAAGATACCTAAAGGATC
AACAGCTCCTGGGGATTTGGGGTTGCTCTGGAAAACTCATTTGCACCACTGCTGTGCCTTGGAATGCTAG
TTGGAGTAATAAATCTCTGGAACAGATTTGGAATCACACGACCTGGATGGAGTGGGACAGAGAAATTAAC
AATTACACAAGCTTAATACACTCCTTAATTGAAGAATCGCAAAACCAGCAAGAAAAGAATGAACAAGAAT
TATTGGAATTAGATAAATGGGCAAGTTTGTGGAATTGGTTTAACATAACAAATTGGCTGTGGTATATAAA
ATTATTCATAATGATAGTAGGAGGCTTGGTAGGTTTAAGAATAGTTTTTGCTGTACTTTCTATAGTGAAT
AGAGTTAGGCAGGGATATTCACCATTATCGTTTCAGACCCACCTCCCAACCCCGAGGGGACCCGACAGGC
CCGAAGGAATAGAAGAAGAAGGTGGAGAGAGAGACAGAGACAGATCCATTCGATTAGTGAACGGATCTCG
ACGGTATCGATGTCGACGTTAACGCTAGCGACTGGGTCTGCGATGTCGACGTTAACGCTAGCGACTGGGT
CTGCGATAAGCTTGGGAGTTCCGCGTTACATAACTTACGGTAAATGGCCCGCCTGGCTGACCGCCCAACG
ACCCCCGCCCATTGACGTCAATAATGACGTATGTTCCCATAGTAACGCCAATAGGGACTTTCCATTGACG
TCAATGGGTGGAGTATTTACGGTAAACTGCCCACTTGGCAGTACATCAAGTGTATCATATGCCAAGTACG
CCCCCTATTGACGTCAATGACGGTAAATGGCCCGCCTGGCATTATGCCCAGTACATGACCTTATGGGACT
TTCCTACTTGGCAGTACATCTAGTATTAGTCATCGCTATTACCATGGTGATGCGGTTTTGGCAGTACATC
AATGGGCGTGGATAGCGGTTTGACTCACGGGGATTTCCAAGTCTCCACCCCATTGACGTCAATGGGAGTT
TGTTTTGGCACCAAAATCAACGGGACTTTCCAAAATGTCGTAACAACTCCGCCCCATTGACGCAAATGGG
CGGTAGGCGTGTACGGTGGGAGGTCTATATAAGCAGAGCTCTCTGGCTAACTAGAGAACCCACTGCTTAC
TGGCTTATCGAAATTAATACGACTCACTATAGGGAGACCCAAGCTGGCTAGCGTTTAAACTTAAGCTTGG
TACCGAGCTCGGATCCACTAGTCCAGTGTGGTGGAATTCTGCAGATATCAACAAGTTTGTACAAAAAAGC
AGGCTTCACCATGGCGGCGCCAGCGCTCCGTCTGTGTCACATTGCGTTCCACGTTCCGGCCGGTCAACCA
CTGGCGCGTAATCTGCAGCGTCTGTTTGGCTTTCAGCCACTGGCCAGCCGTGAAGTTGATGGTTGGCGCC
AGCTGGCGCTCCGTAGTGGCGATGCGGTTTTTCTGGTGAATGAGGGTGCCGGCAGTGGCGAACCACTGTA
TGGTCTTGATCCACGCCATGCGGTGCCAAGTGCGACCAATCTGTGCTTCGATGTGGCGGATGCCGGTGCG
GCCACCCGCGAACTGGCGGCGCTGGGTTGTAGTGTTCCGGTTCCGCCGGTTCGTGTTCGCGATGCGCAAG
GTGCCGCGACGTATGCGGTTGTTAGCAGCCCGGCGGGTATTCTGAGTCTCACGCTGCTGGAACGTGCGGG
TTATCGTGGTCCATTTCTGCCGGGCTTTCGTCCGGTTAGCAGTGCCCCGGGTCCGGGTTGGGTTAGTCGT
GTTGACGCTCTGACGCTGGCGTGCACCCCGGGTAGTAGCCCAACGCTGCTCCGTTGGTTTCACGACTGTC
TGGGCTTCTGCCATCTGCCGCTGAGTCCGGGCGAAGATCCGGAACTGGGTCTGGAAATGACGGCCGGCTT
TGGTCTCGGTGGTCTGCGTCTGACGGCCCTCCAAGCCCAACCGGGCAGCATTGTTCCAACCCTCGTTCTG
GCGGAAAGTCTGCCGGGTGCCACGACCCGTCAAGATCAAGTGGAACAGTTTCTGGCGCGCCACAAAGGTC
CGGGTCTCCAAGCTGTGGGCCTCTACACCCCGAATATTGTTGAAGCCACCGAAGGTGTTGCGACCGCCGG
TGGCCAATTTCTGGCCCCACCGGGCGCCTACTACCAACAACCGGGCAAAGAGCGCCAAATTCGCGCGGCC
GGTCACGAACCACATCTGCTGGCCCGCCAAGGTATTCTGCTCGATGGCGACAAGGGCAAGTTTCTGCTCC
AAGTTTTCACCAAGAGTCTGTTCACCGAAGACACCTTCTTTCTGGAGCTGATCCAGCGTCAAGGCGCCAC
GGGTTTTGGCCAAGGCAACATCCGTGCGCTGTGGCAGAGTGTTCAAGAACAGAGCGCCCGTAGCCAAGAA
GCCCACCCAGCTTTCTTGTACAAAGTGGTTGATTACAAAGACCATGACGGTGATTATAAAGATCATGACA
TCGACTACAAGGATGACGATGACAAGGGCTCGGGCTCGACCTCGGGTAAGCCTATCCCTAACCCTCTCCT
CGGTCTCGATTCTACATGATAACTCGAGTCTAGAGGGCCCGCGGTTCGAAGGTAAGCCTATCCCTAACCC
TCTCCTCGGTCTCGATTCTACGCGTACCGGTTAGTAATGACGATGGTACCTACCGGGTAGGGGAGGCGCT
TTTCCCAAGGCAGTCTGGAGCATGCGCTTTAGCAGCC
Features (pLannotate 1.2.2; 34 found; start..end, strand, type, name):
    461..508     +  promoter       EM7 promoter: synthetic bacterial promoter&nbsp
    527..925     +  CDS            BSD: blasticidin S deaminase; Aspergillus terreus BSD; confers resistance to blasticidin
    942..1010    +  CDS            nef (fragment): NEF_HV1Z2 - Experimental evidence at protein level: Swiss-Prot protein existence level 1. Extracellular Nef protein targets CD4(+) T-lymphocytes for apoptosis by interacting with CXCR4 surface receptors. From Human immunodeficiency virus type 1 group M subtype D (isolate Z2/CDC-Z34) (HIV-1).
   1012..1245    +  LTR            3' LTR (ΔU3): self-inactivating 3' long terminal repeat (LTR) from HIV-1
   1317..1438    +  polyA_signal   SV40 poly(A) signal: SV40 polyadenylation signal
   1478..1613    +  rep_origin     SV40 ori: SV40 origin of replication
   1634..1652    -  promoter       T7 promoter: promoter for bacteriophage T7 RNA polymerase
   1660..1815    +  CDS            lacZα (fragment): LacZα fragment of β-galactosidase; lacZ fragment
   1820..2248    +  rep_origin     f1 ori (sequence partly withheld): f1 bacteriophage origin of replication; arrow indicates direction of (+) strand synthesis
   2301..2405    +  promoter       AmpR promoter: bla
   2406..3266    +  CDS            AmpR: β-lactamase; bla; confers resistance to ampicillin, carbenicillin, and related antibiotics
   3437..4025    +  rep_origin     ori: high-copy-number ColE1/pMB1/pBR322/pUC origin of replication
   4208..4300    +  CDS            lacI (fragment): lac repressor; lacI; The lac repressor binds to the lac operator to inhibit transcription in E. coli. This inhibition can be relieved by adding lactose or isopropyl-β-D-thiogalactopyranoside (IPTG).
   4313..4334    +  protein_bind   CAP binding site: CAP binding activates transcription in the presence of cAMP. E. coli catabolite activator protein
   4349..4379    +  promoter       lac promoter: promoter for the E. coli lac operon
   4387..4403    +  protein_bind   lac operator: The lac repressor binds to the lac operator to inhibit transcription in E. coli. This inhibition can be relieved by adding lactose or isopropyl-β-D-thiogalactopyranoside (IPTG). lac repressor encoded by lacI
   4448..4466    +  promoter       T3 promoter: promoter for bacteriophage T3 RNA polymerase
   4494..4720    +  promoter       RSV promoter: Rous sarcoma virus enhancer/promoter
   4721..4901    +  LTR            5' LTR (truncated): truncated 5' long terminal repeat (LTR) from HIV-1
   4948..5073    +  misc_feature   HIV-1 Ψ: packaging signal of human immunodeficiency virus type 1
   5057..5420    +  CDS            HIV-1 gag (fragment): gag protein from human immunodeficiency virus 1; gag
   5566..5799    +  misc_feature   RRE: The Rev response element (RRE) of HIV-1 allows for Rev-dependent mRNA export from the nucleus to the cytoplasm.
   6176..6276    +  CDS            Rev (fragment): human immunodeficiency virus 1 (HIV-1) Rev protein; rev; enhances nuclear export of unspliced and incompletely spliced viral mRNAs
   6373..6675    +  enhancer       CMV enhancer: human cytomegalovirus immediate early enhancer
   6676..6879    +  promoter       CMV promoter: human cytomegalovirus (CMV) immediate early promoter
   6875..6908    +  LTR            5' LTR (truncated) (fragment): truncated 5' long terminal repeat (LTR) from HIV-1
   6924..6942    +  promoter       T7 promoter: promoter for bacteriophage T7 RNA polymerase
   7030..7054    +  protein_bind   attB1: mutant version of attB; recombination site for the Gateway® BP reaction BP Clonase™
   7060..8172    +  CDS            HPDL: HPDL_HUMAN - Also known as GLOXD1. Experimental evidence at protein level: Swiss-Prot protein existence level 1. May have dioxygenase activity. From Homo sapiens (Human).
   8174..8198    -  protein_bind   attB2: mutant version of attB; recombination site for the Gateway® BP reaction BP Clonase™
   8203..8265    +  CDS            3xFLAG: three tandem FLAG® epitope tags, followed by an enterokinase cleavage site
   8284..8324    +  CDS            V5 tag (fragment): epitope tag from simian virus 5
   8360..8401    +  CDS            V5 tag: epitope tag from simian virus 5
   8434..447     +  promoter       PGK promoter (across the origin): mouse phosphoglycerate kinase 1 promoter
