[The description below was written by a language model from this plasmid's Addgene catalogue record and pLannotate feature annotations shown in this document.]
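Description:
pLenti6.2-coHPDL H163A H258A 3xFLAG-V5 is an 8,486-nt third-generation-style, self-inactivating HIV-1 lentiviral expression plasmid built on the pLenti6.2 backbone for stable expression of a mutant human enzyme in mammalian cells. It is maintained in E. coli through a high-copy ColE1/pUC origin and an ampicillin resistance gene, and it also carries an f1 origin and leftover lac/T3/T7 cloning-vector elements. The catalogue entry specifies a recombination-deficient strain, which is typical for plasmids with repeated LTRs. The viral genome is transcribed from an RSV promoter fused to a truncated 5' LTR. This is followed by the Ψ packaging signal with a partial gag sequence and the Rev response element, and it ends in a ΔU3 3' LTR that disables LTR promoter activity after integration. An SV40 poly(A) signal and SV40 origin lie downstream.

The payload is a codon-optimized human HPDL (4-hydroxyphenylpyruvate dioxygenase-like) open reading frame carrying the H163A and H258A substitutions, which the record describes as rendering the protein catalytically inactive. It is driven by the CMV immediate-early enhancer/promoter and flanked by attB1 and attB2 sites, indicating that it was introduced by Gateway recombination. The coding sequence reads through attB2 into a C-terminal 3xFLAG and V5 epitope for detection or immunoprecipitation. The annotation also picks up a partial V5 match just upstream of the full V5 tag. A separate cassette within the provirus places blasticidin S deaminase under a mouse PGK promoter, with the bacterial EM7 promoter alongside it, so transduced cells can be selected with blasticidin. The associated publication concerns the 4-hydroxymandelate route to CoQ10 synthesis, so the construct would plausibly serve as an enzymatically dead control alongside wild-type HPDL in expression or rescue experiments.
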