Addgene plasmid #174131: pLenti6.2-coHPDL H163A H258A 3xFLAG-V5
Purpose: Expresses codon-optimized catalytically inactive HPDL with a 3xFlag-V5 tag in mammalian cells
Depositing lab: Michael Pacold. Depositing organization: NYU Grossman School of Medicine. Publication: The polar oxy-metabolome reveals the 4-hydroxymandelate CoQ10 synthesis pathway. Banh RS, Kim ES, Spillier Q, Biancur DE, Yamamoto K, Sohn ASW, Shi G, Jones DR, Kimmelman AC, Pacold ME. Nature. 2021 Sep 1. pii: 10.1038/s41586-021-03865-w. doi: 10.1038/s41586-021-03865-w. PubMed 34471290.
Backbone
  Vector backbone: pLenti6.2
  Vector type: Mammalian Expression, Lentiviral
  Selectable markers: Blasticidin
Growth in bacteria
  Bacterial resistance: Ampicillin, 100 μg/mL
  Growth temperature: 30°C
  Growth strain: NEB Stable
  Copy number: Unknown
Gene/Insert
  Gene/Insert name: 4-hydroxyphenylpyruvate dioxygenase like
  Species: H. sapiens (human)
  Mutation: Codon optimized, H163A, H258A
  GenBank ID: NM_032756.4
  Entrez Gene: HPDL (a.k.a. 4-HPPD-L, GLOXD1, NEDSWMA, SPG83)
  Tag / fusion protein: 3xFLAG-V5 (C terminal on insert)
Terms and licenses: Academic/Nonprofit Terms; Industry Terms: Not Available to Industry
How to cite: pLenti6.2-coHPDL H163A H258A 3xFLAG-V5 was a gift from Michael Pacold (Addgene plasmid # 174131 ; http://n2t.net/addgene:174131 ; RRID:Addgene_174131)
